>Addgene plasmid #124351 | pAS1-rab-3P::his-24::GCaMP6s | addgene full sequence | sequence record 241959 | Addgene NGS Result
GTGCGGGCCTCTTCGCTATTACGCCAGCTGGCGAAAGGGGGATGTGCTGCAAGGCGATTAAGTTGGGTAA
CGCCAGGGTTTTCCCAGTCACGACGTTGTAAAACGACGGCCAGTGAGCGCGCGTAATACGACTCACTATA
GGGCGAATTGGAGCTCCACCGCGGACTAGTGGATCCCCCGGGCTGCAGGCGAGTTTTGACTGGCTTTCAA
AAACTGAGTGATTACTAATTATTTTTGAAAAAATTAACAGTTGTGATATGATATTTAGACATTTTTGCAA
TATATAATTTGTTTGAAAAAAAAACATTTTTTAATGGTCTTCGAAGCTATAATAGTTTTTCGTAAAATTT
TAAATAAAACAGCTGACAGATATCCACATTCAATAATTGAAAGTATGCAGTTCTCTTTTTTTTTGTCAAA
TAGAAAAAAAGTAACAGATGGTCAGATATAATCTAGGTTAATCTGACTCTGGTCATCGATGAACTCATTT
TCATCATAATCATTCTTCTTTCAAATGGTCTGTTCGGAATTCGAATATTCAATAAATGGATATCTTATTA
GATGCTCCGGATTTATTCCACCAAACTTCCAAGACGTAAGTTCAATTTAAACAAAATTACTATAGCTTGA
AAAAATGAGAAAAAACGAGCAGATAAAAAAATAACAGAAAAAATCCATAAAAATGACGAGGGTTCCGTGC
GAAAATCGTCATTGTTTTTGGCTTGCATCACACTTTTCCGCGAGTCAGCCACACTGTTTTATCGATTATT
ATTTTTCTGATTTCAGAAACCGGAAACTTACAACTGAGATGCTTTCATTTTGATTTTTTTAAATTTAGTT
TTGATTTCAGCGATTTGTTTGAATATAATTATGCATGAGTTGGCTTTTGCATTTTTAGATAAATAAGTTC
ACATGCTCGGACAAATTGTGTGGTTTAATCTGTGAAAGTTTTGAATCTTCTGTTTGAAAAAAAAAACATT
TTTAATTTGTATATACGAGTGAATTGGTTAGGCCCTGGTTACGTTTTCCAGCGAATTCATTCAAATTTCT
TATTTTTTCTATTTTTTCAATTAAATAATTTAGTTCTCTATCACATGTGTATGATCAAAATTTCATTCCT
AATCGTAAGCAAATTTAGGCTCATCCGTAGTATAATTTTGTTATGAAGGGCTTCACAGTAAAAGCTCAAA
CTCCAACATTTAGCAACTAGCAACCAACAAAAAACCAAAGAAATGTCAGTTTTGAAAAGTCGTTATTTCT
TTGTCTTCTCACAATTCACACATCATCTTCTCGTTTTCCTCCGTTTTTTTGTCGTGCTTCCTTCTTTTCT
TTACACATTTTTCTAACCTTTTTTTAAGTCTATCCTCTCCTAATCCTTTGTACTCTCTAATCAGTTTTGC
TGGTTGTGCTGCACAATTTTTATCAGATTTATGCGCGAAACAAAAGCCTCTCGCGGAGAGCTCCGCCAAA
TCCGGTCTTCTTTTTTCCTTGCCTATCGGATTTCACAAACATTCAGTTTGTCACTTGACGATGTGTTGGA
GGCATTACTACTAGGAAGTGTTATTCATATTTTTTATTCGTTTCTTTTTGGTGACTAAACGAAATATTCC
GAACGTTTTCCTGATTTCAGGCGGCGGAAACGAAGAAGACCACGAATAATCAACAGGCTGCCATTGCATC
CGCCAGAAGTCGAGTGAGTTCTTTGAAAATCTTTATTAGAGTTATTTGTGACAATTTGCCACTTTTTTTT
TAATGTTTAATGAATCTGTAACGAAATTAATACCAAGGGTGTCCAACAGAACTATCTGAGCGGTTATTTA
ATTTTTAGATAGTATATTTCTTCCGATCGTAACATACATATTTTCAAGCATAGTACTGTGATTTAAGTTA
CAGTTTTCCAATCAGTCTTGATTTTAATAAAAACTTTTCAACTGCAAAAATGCCTCTGAAGTATTTTTCT
ATATTTTTATAGTTGAATAATTTTTTGATTGGCACAAAGACCGCCGAGATATGAGCCGTTAAAGTAAAGC
TGCATGGATTCAATATGGTTTGTATTTGATTGGAGTCACTTACATGGAAATATTTGTATTTAAATCTCAT
ATTTTAAAACAAGACAAACACCAAATTAAATTTTTATTAATCTGAACATTTTTCAATCGATTTGGTAAAC
AAATTATTAGATGTTTCCCTCAAAAATTGTAACAATTCCTAAATTGTGGCACTTATAATAACATCGTCCT
GAATTCTCAAAAAAAACCGAATGCTAAGAGAGATTTCGTTTAACTGGGACCTGTAACTGAATTTTCAAAT
ATTGGCAGTTTTTGATAAACTGGGAGGGAAATCAAAAACCAAAACTACAGTACCCCTCGTGTTATAATAA
ATTGTCATTCACTCCTTTTTTGTTCCCAACATTTGCTCCCATCTCCTGACGAGAAAGAACAATTTTATGA
GCACGGGAACCCGTGGGCGTCCATCCGTTCCTCCTGTGCAATTTCAGCCCCCTTCCTCTACATTCTCTGT
GTTCCCGTTTTTATCGTTTTATGGGTATCGGGAACGGACAGATCGCTTCCATTTGCTTCTATTCCGTCCT
CACAAGACGTCCCACTAACTGATTTTCTTCTGATTTCTTTTCACTGAAAATGGGAAAGAAAGAAAAAGAC
GATGAATCGACGACTTCTTCTCAGGAGAAGGTGAAGAAGAAGGATAAGGAGAAAGTTCATCTAAGGCTGA
AAGATAAAGTAAAAAAACTTAGAAAATCTAAGTCGATTGCAGTATCTTCTCCAGCTGATTATATGACTTG
TCAGTGTGAACCATGCAAAAAAGTAGCTCTCGAGGTAATAATTTTTAAACTCAATACGTAGTTAAGTTTG
AACTCCTTTTAATTTACTTATCATCTAATTTACCGTCACAATAGTACTTCCATTAGCAATTATTTTAAAA
TTACATGCATAGCTTCAATGTTCGTTTTTTTGCGTTCTCATATCGTATGTTGTCTGCCTCTCGAATACTG
ACTGTCCGACTAGAATGTCCCGGTAGGATTACTGTACGGTCACTGGGAATAAACTGTTTCTGAAATCAAT
CTGAAATTCCGTAGATCTTCTTGGTTCAATTTCTTATTCCTCAATCTTTGGACAACGTCACCTTCAGAGT
CGTCGTTGAGTATCCCATCATTAACTAGTCAATCTTTCTCTCTTTTTCATTTCCCCCAACTTTTCTGCAT
ATTTTTTGACGACGACGACCTCGACGGCAACGAGAATACATTTATCTATTTTTTAGTATAGCATATATAC
ATTTTCTACTTTTCTCTAACCCATTTCAGACGTATAGATTTTGGTTTTCGAATGCAACTTTGAGATTTTT
CAAAGATCTTCAGATGGGAGCAGTGGACTGTCTATTTGATATTCTTAAAATGTACTCTATAAAAGATGAA
ACTGTAATGACCAATTCCCTACATAAATATTTTTAACTAATTGGTCGGATATTTGGGGATCAGAGAAGTA
CTTGTTTTTGCGATATTAATAATGATATATTTTTCTAGTAAAAAAATGTTAAGCGATTTGTGAATAATTA
AGTTGGCTTGAAAAAGATTTTTTGATAGCTATGTATTTTGTTAATTTAAATCAGATTTTAAAACTTTATT
ATTGACTATTTATATATATTATATATTATATATTTTCATGGTTTAATCAAAATCTATTAAATTATTTCTA
AGATCTCTAAATATCGAATTCTCTAAAAAGCTTCATCAACAAAAGCATTTCAATTATCTAACACAATGAG
AATAATTCAAGAACTGAAATAGAAAGAAATCTAGAAAAAAAAGAGAGTGAGGTGCCCTATTAAATCGGTG
CTCTCCTCTCTAACAGAAGCGCCTACACGCACCCAAGAGAGCTCTTTTTCTTTCTTTTTTCGGAGCACAC
ATACACGCATACACTCCTCAGAAGTGTATAGAGAAAATGGGAGAAGAAGCGAAAGAAGACGAAGAAGCGG
TTGTGATGTATGCATCGGGCGTTTCTATCCCTCTCCGTGAGCAACGAGCTAGTCAACCCATCGATCCATT
TTTGTGAGCACACACAGAGAGAGACTCAAACACACTCACAGCTTCACACTGAGCTCCAAGAGCTCTGTAG
AGAGAAGCCAGAGTATGCTTTCCTCGATTTTCCTAACGTCTTCTTCTTCTGCTTTTTTCTTTTTCCCAAC
GAGTTGTAGTCCACTAACTTCAATTTTTCCTCCAGAGAAAGAGTTTTAGAGAGACAGCTGATAAATACAC
TAGAGAAATAAAAAGAATGATAAAAATTTGCTATTTTAATCAGTTCCCTCTCGTTTCTCTAAGTTTTGTT
GTTGGGTTGGGAAATTAAAATTGGAAAATGGAAATAACGTTTTTTTCTGTCTAATCTTGAATTCTCCAGA
CATTTCTTATTTCCTTTTTTGTTGCAAGTTTTTCTTCCTTCTCTAATTTTTAATCAAAGATATCTCGCTA
TGAACTTTGAATTTTTGATATTTTGATTCTATAAATACATAAAGTAATCTAAATGCTCTTTTAAAATAAA
TCTACAGTAGCCCTATTTTCAGCCTAGGATGTCTGATTCCGCTGTTGTTGCCGCCGCTGTCGAGCCAAAG
GTCCCAAAGGCTAAGGCCGCCAAGGCCGCCAAGCCAGCCGCCAAGGCCGCCAAGCCAACCAAAGTTGCCA
AGGCCAAGGCTCCAGTCGCTCACCCACCATACATCAACATGATCAAGGAGGCCATCAAGCAGCTCAAGGA
CCGCAAAGGAGCTTCCAAGCAGGCAATCCTCAAGTTCATCTCCCAAAACTACAAGCTCGGAGACAATGTC
ATCCAGATCAATGCTCATCTCCGTCAGGCTCTCAAGCGTGGTGTCACCAGCAAGGCCCTTGTTCAAGCCG
CCGGATCCGGAGCCAACGGACGTTTCCGTGTGCCAGAGAAGGCCGCCGCCGCCAAGAAGCCAGCAGCAGC
CAAGAAGCCAGCAGCAGCCAAGAAACCAGCAGCCGCCAAGAAAGCCACTGGAGAGAAGAAGGCAAAGAAG
CCAGCCGCTGCCAAGCCAAAGAAGGCCGCCACCGGAGATAAGAAGGTCAAGAAGGCCAAGAGCCCAAAGA
AGGTTGCCAAGCCAGCTGCCAAGAAGGTCGCCAAGTCTCCAGCCAAGAAGGCCGCTCCAAAGAAGATCGC
CAAGCCAGCTGCCAAGAAGGCCGCCAAGCCAGCCGCCAAGGCCGCATGCATGGGTTCTCATCATCATCAT
CATCATGGTATGGCTAGCATGACTGGTGGACAGCAAATGGGTCGGGATCTGTACGACGATGACGATAAGG
ATCTCGCCACCATGGTCGACTCATCACGTCGTAAGTGGAATAAGACAGGTCACGCAGTCAGAGCTATAGG
TCGGCTGAGCTCACTCGAGAACGTCTATATCAAGGCCGACAAGCAGAAGAACGGCATCAAGGCGAACTTC
CACATCCGCCACAACATCGAGGACGGCGGCGTGCAGCTCGCCTACCACTACCAGCAGAACACCCCCATCG
GCGACGGCCCCGTGCTGCTGCCCGACAACCACTACCTGAGCGTGCAGTCCAAACTTTCGAAAGACCCCAA
CGAGAAGCGCGATCACATGGTCCTGCTGGAGTTCGTGACCGCCGCCGGGATCACTCTCGGCATGGACGAG
CTGTACAAGGGCGGTACCGGAGGGAGCATGGTGAGCAAGGGCGAGGAGCTGTTCACCGGGGTGGTGCCCA
TCCTGGTCGAGCTGGACGGCGACGTAAACGGCCACAAGTTCAGCGTGTCCGGCGAGGGTGAGGGCGATGC
CACCTACGGCAAGCTGACCCTGAAGTTCATCTGCACCACCGGCAAGCTGCCCGTGCCCTGGCCCACCCTC
GTGACCACCCTGACCTACGGCGTGCAGTGCTTCAGCCGCTACCCCGACCACATGAAGCAGCACGACTTCT
TCAAGTCCGCCATGCCCGAAGGCTACATCCAGGAGCGCACCATCTTCTTCAAGGACGACGGCAACTACAA
GACCCGCGCCGAGGTGAAGTTCGAGGGCGACACCCTGGTGAACCGCATCGAGCTGAAGGGCATCGACTTC
AAGGAGGACGGCAACATCCTGGGGCACAAGCTGGAGTACAACCTGCCGGACCAACTGACTGAAGAGCAGA
TCGCAGAATTTAAAGAGGCTTTCTCCCTATTTGACAAGGACGGGGATGGGACAATAACAACCAAGGAGCT
GGGGACGGTGATGCGGTCTCTGGGGCAGAACCCCACAGAAGCAGAGCTGCAGGACATGATCAATGAAGTA
GATGCCGACGGTGACGGCACAATCGACTTCCCTGAGTTCCTGACAATGATGGCAAGAAAAATGAAATACA
GGGACACGGAAGAAGAAATTAGAGAAGCGTTCGGTGTGTTTGATAAGGATGGCAATGGCTACATCAGTGC
AGCAGAGCTTCGCCACGTGATGACAAACCTTGGAGAGAAGTTAACAGATGAAGAGGTTGATGAAATGATC
AGGGAAGCAGACATCGATGGGGATGGTCAGGTAAACTACGAAGAGTTTGTACAAATGATGACAGCGAAGT
GAAAGCTTTGGAATTCATCTCGCGCCCGTGCCTCTGACTTCTAAGTCCAATTACTCTTCAACATCCCTAC
ATGCTCTTTCTCCCTGTGCTCCCACCCCCTATTTTTGTTATTATCAAAAAACTTCTCTTAATTTCTTTGT
TTTTTAGCTTCTTTTAAGTCACCTCTAACAATGAAATTGTGTAGATTCAAAAATAGAATTAATTCGTAAT
AAAAAGTCGAAAAAAATTGTGCTCCCTCCCCCCATTAATAATAATTCTATCCCAAAATCTACACAATGTT
CTGTGTACACTTCTTATGTTTTTTACTTCTGATAAATTTTTTTGAAACATCATAGAAAAAACCGCACACA
AAATACCTTATCATATGTTACGTTTCAGTTTATGACCGCAATTTTTATTTCTTCGCACGTCTGGGCCTCT
CATGACGTCAAATCATGCTCATCGTGAAAAAGTTTTGGAGTATTTTTGGAATTTTTCAATCAAGTGAAAG
TTTATGAAATTAATTTTCCTGCTTTTGCTTTTTGGGGTTTCCCCTATTGTTTGTCAAGATTTCGAGGACG
GCGTTTTTCTTGCTAAAATCACAAGTATTGATGAGCACGATGCAAGAAAGATCGGAAGAAGGTTTGGGTT
TGAGGCTCAGTGGAAGGTGAGTAGAAGTTGATAATTTGAAAGTGGAGTAGTGTCTATGGGGTTTTTGCCT
TAAATGACAGAATACATTCCCAATATACCAAACATAACTGTTTGGGCCCGGTACCCAGCTTTTGTTCCCT
TTAGTGAGGGTTAATTGCGCGCTTGGCGTAATCATGGTCATAGCTGTTTCCTGTGTGAAATTGTTATCCG
CTCACAATTCCACACAACATACGAGCCGGGAGCATAAAGTGTAAAGCCTGGGGTGCCTAATGAGTGAGCT
AACTCACATTAATTGCGTTGCGCTCACTGCCCGCTTTCCAGTCGGGAAACCTGTCGTGCCAGCTGCATTA
ATGAATCGGCCAACGCGCGGGGAGAGGCGGTTTGCGTATTGGGCGCTCTTCCGCTTCCTCGCTCACTGAC
TCGCTGCGCTCGGTCGTTCGGCTGCGGCGAGCGGTATCAGCTCACTCAAAGGCGGTAATACGGTTATCCA
CAGAATCAGGGGATAACGCAGGAAAGAACATGTGAGCAAAAGGCCAGCAAAAGGCCAGGAACCGTAAAAA
GGCCGCGTTGCTGGCGTTTTTCCATAGGCTCCGCCCCCCTGACGAGCATCACAAAAATCGACGCTCAAGT
CAGAGGTGGCGAAACCCGACAGGACTATAAAGATACCAGGCGTTTCCCCCTGGAAGCTCCCTCGTGCGCT
CTCCTGTTCCGACCCTGCCGCTTACCGGATACCTGTCCGCCTTTCTCCCTTCGGGAAGCGTGGCGCTTTC
TCATAGCTCACGCTGTAGGTATCTCAGTTCGGTGTAGGTCGTTCGCTCCAAGCTGGGCTGTGTGCACGAA
CCCCCCGTTCAGCCCGACCGCTGCGCCTTATCCGGTAACTATCGTCTTGAGTCCAACCCGGTAAGACACG
ACTTATCGCCACTGGCAGCAGCCACTGGTAACAGGATTAGCAGAGCGAGGTATGTAGGCGGTGCTACAGA
GTTCTTGAAGTGGTGGCCTAACTACGGCTACACTAGAAGAACAGTATTTGGTATCTGCGCTCTGCTGAAG
CCAGTTACCTTCGGAAAAAGAGTTGGTAGCTCTTGATCCGGCAAACAAACCACCGCTGGTAGCGGTGGTT
TTTTTGTTTGCAAGCAGCAGATTACGCGCAGAAAAAAAGGATCTCAAGAAGATCCTTTGATCTTTTCTAC
GGGGTCTGACGCTCAGTGGAACGAAAACTCACGTTAAGGGATTTTGGTCATGAGATTATCAAAAAGGATC
TTCACCTAGATCCTTTTAAATTAAAAATGAAGTTTTAAATCAATCTAAAGTATATATGAGTAAACTTGGT
CTGACAGTTACCAATGCTTAATCAGTGAGGCACCTATCTCAGCGATCTGCCTATTTCGTTCATCCATAGT
TGCCTGACTCCCCGTCGTGTAGATAACTACGATACGGGAGGGCTTACCATCTGGCCCCAGTGCTGCAATG
ATACCGCGAGACCCACGCTCACCGGCTCCAGATTTATCAGCAATAAACCAGCCAGCCGGAAGGGCCGAGC
GCAGAAGTGGTCCTGCAACTTTATCCGCCTCCATCCAGTCTATTAATTGTTGCCGGGAAGCTAGAGTAAG
TAGTTCGCCAGTTAATAGTTTGCGCAACGTTGTTGCCATTGCTACAGGCATCGTGGTGTCACGCTCGTCG
TTTGGTATGGCTTCATTCAGCTCCGGTTCCCAACGATCAAGGCGAGTTACATGATCCCCCATGTTGTGCA
AAAAAGCGGTTAGCTCCTTCGGTCCTCCGATCGTTGTCAGAAGTAAGTTGGCCGCAGTGTTATCACTCAT
GGTTATGGCAGCACTGCATAATTCTCTTACTGTCATGCCATCCGTAAGATGCTTTTCTGTGACTGGTGAG
TACTCAACCAAGTCATTCTGAGAATAGTGTATGCGGCGACCGAGTTGCTCTTGCCCGGCGTCAATACGGG
ATAATACCGCGCCACATAGCAGAACTTTAAAAGTGCTCATCATTGGAAAACGTTCTTCGGGGCGAAAACT
CTCAAGGATCTTACCGCTGTTGAGATCCAGTTCGATGTAACCCACTCGTGCACCCAACTGATCTTCAGCA
TCTTTTACTTTCACCAGCGTTTCTGGGTGAGCAAAAACAGGAAGGCAAAATGCCGCAAAAAAGGGAATAA
GGGCGACACGGAAATGTTGAATACTCATACTCTTCCTTTTTCAATATTATTGAAGCATTTATCAGGGTTA
TTGTCTCATGAGCGGATACATATTTGAATGTATTTAGAAAAATAAACAAATAGGGGTTCCGCGCACATTT
CCCCGAAAAGTGCCACCTAAATTGTAAGCGTTAATATTTTGTTAAAATTCGCGTTAAATTTTTGTTAAAT
CAGCTCATTTTTTAACCAATAGGCCGAAATCGGCAAAATCCCTTATAAATCAAAAGAATAGACCGAGATA
GGGT
[37 nt withheld, positions 9665-9701]
AAAGAACGTGGACTCCAACGTCAAAGG
[49 nt withheld, positions 9729-9777]
T
[91 nt withheld, positions 9779-9869]
G
[124 nt withheld, positions 9871-9994]
CCCATTCGCCATTCAGGCTGCGCAACTGTTGGGAAGGGCGATCG
Features (pLannotate 1.2.2; 15 found; start..end, strand, type, name):
    124..142     +  promoter       T7 promoter: promoter for bacteriophage T7 RNA polymerase
    165..189     +  misc_feature   MCS (fragment): pBluescript multiple cloning site
   4579..5166    +  CDS            his-24 (fragment): H24_CAEEL - Also known as H1.1 Experimental evidence at protein level: Swiss-Prot protein existence level 1. Histones H1 are necessary for the condensation of nucleosome chains into higher-order structures. From Caenorhabditis elegans.
   5230..6582    +  CDS            GCaMP6s: improved fluorescent protein-based calcium sensor (Chen et al., 2013)
   7074..7226    +  CDS            aex-5 (fragment): AEX5_CAEEL - Also known as kpc-3 From Caenorhabditis elegans.
   7348..7366    -  promoter       T3 promoter: promoter for bacteriophage T3 RNA polymerase
   7411..7427    -  protein_bind   lac operator: The lac repressor binds to the lac operator to inhibit transcription in E. coli. This inhibition can be relieved by adding lactose or isopropyl-β-D-thiogalactopyranoside (IPTG). lac repressor encoded by lacI
   7435..7465    -  promoter       lac promoter: promoter for the E. coli lac operon
   7480..7501    -  protein_bind   CAP binding site: CAP binding activates transcription in the presence of cAMP. E. coli catabolite activator protein
   7514..7606    -  CDS            lacI (fragment): lac repressor; lacI; The lac repressor binds to the lac operator to inhibit transcription in E. coli. This inhibition can be relieved by adding lactose or isopropyl-β-D-thiogalactopyranoside (IPTG).
   7789..8377    -  rep_origin     ori: high-copy-number ColE1/pMB1/pBR322/pUC origin of replication
   8548..9408    -  CDS            AmpR: β-lactamase; bla; confers resistance to ampicillin, carbenicillin, and related antibiotics
   9409..9513    -  promoter       AmpR promoter: bla
   9566..9994    -  rep_origin     f1 ori (sequence partly withheld): f1 bacteriophage origin of replication; arrow indicates direction of (+) strand synthesis
   9999..116     -  CDS            lacZα (fragment) (across the origin): LacZα fragment of β-galactosidase; lacZ fragment
