[The description below was written by a language model from this plasmid's Addgene catalogue record and pLannotate feature annotations shown in this document.]
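Description:
pAS1-rab-3P::his-24::GCaMP6s is a worm expression plasmid of about 10 kb for pan-neuronal, nuclear-localized calcium imaging in Caenorhabditis elegans. It is built on the lab-made pAS1 backbone, and the annotated features suggest this is a pBluescript-type cloning vector. They include a high-copy ColE1/pUC origin, an f1 phage origin, and an ampicillin resistance gene with its own promoter. A remnant of the multiple cloning site is flanked by T7 and T3 promoters, alongside lac promoter/operator elements and lacZα fragments. The plasmid is propagated in E. coli under ampicillin selection, and the insert was assembled by Gibson cloning.

The payload is a fusion of the C. elegans linker histone H1.1 gene his-24 to GCaMP6s, a slow, high-sensitivity genetically encoded calcium indicator. The his-24 coding sequence lies directly upstream of GCaMP6s on the same strand, which fits a histone–sensor fusion that tethers the indicator to chromatin and confines the signal to nuclei. According to the plasmid name and insert field, expression is driven by the rab-3 promoter, which is widely used for pan-neuronal expression in worms. The feature table does not annotate this promoter, but a large unannotated stretch of several kilobases between the cloning site remnant and his-24 is the likely location. A short fragment matching aex-5 lies downstream of GCaMP6s, and no 3′ UTR is explicitly annotated, so the record does not state the terminator's identity.

Confining the signal to nuclei makes it easier to tell densely packed neurons apart in whole-brain recordings. The associated publication describes a transgenic worm for studying signal propagation between neurons.
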