Addgene plasmid #124351: pAS1-rab-3P::his-24::GCaMP6s
Purpose: Nuclear Localized Pan-Neuronal GCaMP6s
Depositing lab: Andrew Leifer. Depositing organization: Princeton University. Publication: TWISP: a transgenic worm for interrogating signal propagation in Caenorhabditis elegans. Sharma AK, Randi F, Kumar S, Dvali S, Leifer AM. Genetics. 2024 Jul 8;227(3):iyae077. doi: 10.1093/genetics/iyae077. PubMed 38733622.
Backbone
  Vector backbone: pAS1
  Backbone manufacturer: Anuj Sharma/Leifer Lab
  Vector type: Worm Expression
Growth in bacteria
  Bacterial resistance: Ampicillin, 100 μg/mL
  Growth temperature: 37°C
  Growth strain: DH5alpha
  Copy number: High Copy
Gene/Insert
  Gene/Insert name: rab-3, GCaMP6s
  Species: C. elegans (nematode)
  Entrez Gene: rab-3 (a.k.a. CELE_C18A3.6)
  Cloning method: Gibson Cloning
Terms and licenses: Academic/Nonprofit Terms; Industry Terms: Not Available to Industry
How to cite: pAS1-rab-3P::his-24::GCaMP6s was a gift from Andrew Leifer (Addgene plasmid # 124351 ; http://n2t.net/addgene:124351 ; RRID:Addgene_124351)
